Addgene plasmid #182286: pCAGGS_cAMPFIRE-L-R279E
Purpose: Mammalian expression of cAMPFIRE-L-R279E (non-cAMP-binding) under a CAG promotor w/ WPRE translation enhancer.
Depositing lab: Haining Zhong. Depositing organization: Oregon Health & Science University. Publication: Sensitive genetically encoded sensors for population and subcellular imaging of cAMP in vivo. Massengill CI, Bayless-Edwards L, Ceballos CC, Cebul ER, Cahill J, Bharadwaj A, Wilson E, Qin M, Whorton MR, Baconguis I, Ye B, Mao T, Zhong H. Nat Methods. 2022 Nov;19(11):1461-1471. doi: 10.1038/s41592-022-01646-5. Epub 2022 Oct 27. PubMed 36303019.
Backbone
  Vector backbone: pCAGGS
  Backbone size w/o insert (bp): 5922
  Total vector size (bp): 10420
  Vector type: Mammalian Expression
Growth in bacteria
  Bacterial resistance: Ampicillin, 100 μg/mL
  Growth temperature: 37°C
  Growth strain: DH5alpha
  Copy number: High Copy
Gene/Insert
  Gene/Insert name: cAMPFIRE-L-R279E (cAMP-deficient cAMPFIRE-L)
  Species: Synthetic
Terms and licenses: Academic/Nonprofit Terms; Industry Terms: Not Available to Industry
Depositor comments: Please visit https://doi.org/10.1101/2021.08.27.457999 for bioRxiv preprint.
How to cite: pCAGGS_cAMPFIRE-L-R279E was a gift from Haining Zhong (Addgene plasmid # 182286 ; http://n2t.net/addgene:182286 ; RRID:Addgene_182286)
