[The description below was written by a language model from this plasmid's Addgene catalogue record and pLannotate feature annotations shown in this document.]
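Description:
pCAGGS_cAMPFIRE-L-R279E is a mammalian expression plasmid built on the pCAGGS backbone. It is propagated in E. coli as a high-copy plasmid through a ColE1/pUC-type origin and selected with ampicillin via the β-lactamase gene. The catalogue lists a total size of 10,420 bp, while the sequenced record is 10,456 nt, a small discrepancy that the record does not explain. Expression is driven by the composite CAG promoter, annotated here as the CMV immediate early enhancer, the chicken β-actin promoter and a chimeric β-actin/β-globin intron, which together give strong constitutive transcription in many mammalian cell types.

The payload is a synthetic, FRET-based cAMP sensor. The feature table shows a cyan fluorescent protein donor (annotated as W1C), followed by a large fragment of human RAPGEF3 (Epac1, a cAMP-activated exchange factor that serves as the sensing domain), and then two tandem copies of circularly permuted cp173Venus as the acceptor. In a functional sensor of this design, cAMP binding changes the Epac conformation and thereby alters energy transfer between donor and acceptor. This version carries the R279E mutation, described as abolishing cAMP binding, so it is a non-responsive variant, which would suit use as a negative control for cAMPFIRE-L. Downstream of the coding region lie a short chimeric intron, a WPRE that enhances post-transcriptional expression, and a bGH polyadenylation signal, with the backbone's rabbit β-globin poly(A) signal further on. An SV40 origin and residual lac-region elements are also carried over from the backbone. The associated work concerns population and subcellular imaging of cAMP.
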