Features (pLannotate 1.2.2; 25 found; start..end, strand, type, name):
      5..384     +  enhancer       CMV enhancer: human cytomegalovirus immediate early enhancer
    386..661     +  promoter       chicken β-actin promoter: No description available
    662..1678    +  intron         chimeric intron: chimera between introns from chicken β-actin and rabbit β-globin
   1779..2492    +  CDS            W1C: W1C is a basic (constitutively fluorescent) cyan fluorescent protein published in 1998, derived from Aequorea victoria.
   2463..4664    +  CDS            RAPGEF3 (fragment): RPGF3_HUMAN - Also known as CGEF1, EPAC, EPAC1. Experimental evidence at protein level: Swiss-Prot protein existence level 1. Guanine nucleotide exchange factor (GEF) for RAP1A and RAP2A small GTPases that is activated by binding cAMP. Through simultaneous binding of PDE3B to RAPGEF3 and PIK3R6 is assembled in a signaling complex in which it activates the PI3K gamma complex and which is involved in angiogenesis. Plays a role in the modulation of the cAMP- induced dynamic control of endothelial barrier function through a pathway that is independent on Rho-mediated signaling. Required for the ac
   4677..5411    +  CDS            cp173Venus: circularly permuted form of the Venus yellow fluorescent protein (Nagai et al., 2004) efficient FRET acceptor for CFP
   5469..6203    +  CDS            cp173Venus: circularly permuted form of the Venus yellow fluorescent protein (Nagai et al., 2004) efficient FRET acceptor for CFP
   6352..6484    +  intron         chimeric intron: chimera between introns from human β-globin and immunoglobulin heavy chain genes
   6493..7081    +  misc_feature   WPRE: woodchuck hepatitis virus posttranscriptional regulatory element
   7085..7101    +  misc_feature   MCS (fragment): pUC18/19 multiple cloning site
   7114..7225    +  polyA_signal   bGH poly(A) signal: bovine growth hormone polyadenylation signal
   7321..7339    -  promoter       T3 promoter: promoter for bacteriophage T3 RNA polymerase
   7398..7472    +  CDS            HBB (fragment): HBB_PONPY - Experimental evidence at transcript level: Swiss-Prot protein existence level 2. Involved in oxygen transport from the lung to the various peripheral tissues. From Pongo pygmaeus (Bornean orangutan).
   7543..7598    +  polyA_signal   β-globin poly(A) signal: rabbit β-globin polyadenylation signal (Gil and Proudfoot, 1987)
   7983..7999    -  protein_bind   lac operator: The lac repressor binds to the lac operator to inhibit transcription in E. coli. This inhibition can be relieved by adding lactose or isopropyl-β-D-thiogalactopyranoside (IPTG). lac repressor encoded by lacI
   8007..8037    -  promoter       lac promoter: promoter for the E. coli lac operon
   8052..8073    -  protein_bind   CAP binding site: CAP binding activates transcription in the presence of cAMP. E. coli catabolite activator protein
   8086..8125    -  CDS            lacI (fragment): lac repressor; lacI; The lac repressor binds to the lac operator to inhibit transcription in E. coli. This inhibition can be relieved by adding lactose or isopropyl-β-D-thiogalactopyranoside (IPTG).
   8132..8154    +  promoter       SV40 promoter (fragment): SV40 enhancer and early promoter
   8178..8313    +  rep_origin     SV40 ori: SV40 origin of replication
   8333..8467    +  polyA_signal   SV40 poly(A) signal: SV40 polyadenylation signal
   8469..8523    -  CDS            lacI (fragment): lac repressor; lacI; The lac repressor binds to the lac operator to inhibit transcription in E. coli. This inhibition can be relieved by adding lactose or isopropyl-β-D-thiogalactopyranoside (IPTG).
   8706..9294    -  rep_origin     ori: high-copy-number ColE1/pMB1/pBR322/pUC origin of replication
   9465..10325   -  CDS            AmpR: β-lactamase; bla; confers resistance to ampicillin, carbenicillin, and related antibiotics
  10326..10430   -  promoter       AmpR promoter: bla
>Addgene plasmid #182286 | pCAGGS_cAMPFIRE-L-R279E | addgene full sequence | sequence record 356506 | Addgene NGS Result
GGTCGACATTGATTATTGACTAGTTATTAATAGTAATCAATTACGGGGTCATTAGTTCATAGCCCATATA
TGGAGTTCCGCGTTACATAACTTACGGTAAATGGCCCGCCTGGCTGACCGCCCAACGACCCCCGCCCATT
GACGTCAATAATGACGTATGTTCCCATAGTAACGCCAATAGGGACTTTCCATTGACGTCAATGGGTGGAG
TATTTACGGTAAACTGCCCACTTGGCAGTACATCAAGTGTATCATATGCCAAGTACGCCCCCTATTGACG
TCAATGACGGTAAATGGCCCGCCTGGCATTATGCCCAGTACATGACCTTATGGGACTTTCCTACTTGGCA
GTACATCTACGTATTAGTCATCGCTATTACCATGGTCGAGGTGAGCCCCACGTTCTGCTTCACTCTCCCC
ATCTCCCCCCCCTCCCCACCCCCAATTTTGTATTTATTTATTTTTTAATTATTTTGTGCAGCGATGGGGG
CGGGGGGGGGGGGGGSGCGCGCCRGGSGGGGGGGGGGGGGGSGRGGGGSGGGGSGGGGCGAGGCGGAGAG
GTGCGGCGGCAGCCAATCAGAGCGGCGCGCTCCGAAAGTTTCCTTTTATGGCGAGGCGGCGGCGGCGGCG
GCCCTATAAAAAGCGAAGCGCGCGGCGGGCGGGAGTCGCTGCGCGCTGCCTTCGCCCCGTGCCCCGCTCC
GCCGCCGCCTCGCGCCGCCCGCCCCGGCTCTGACTGACCGCGTTACTCCCACAGGTGAGCGGGCGGGACG
GCCCTTCTCCTCCGGGCTGTAATTAGCGCTTGGTTTAATGACGGCTTGTTTCTTTTCTGTGGCTGCGTGA
AAGCCTTGAGGGGCTCCGGGAGGGCCCTTTGTGCGGGGGGAGCGGCTCGGGGGGTGCGTGCGTGTGTGTG
TGCGTGGGGAGCGCCGCGTGCGGCTCCGCGCTGCCCGGCGGCTGTGAGCGCTGCGGGCGCGGCGCGGGGC
TTTGTGCGCTCCGCAGTGTGCGCGAGGGGAGCGCGGCCGGGGGCGGTGCCCCGCGGTGCGGGGGGGGCTG
CGAGGGGAACAAAGGCTGCGTGCGGGGTGTGTGCGTGGGGGGGTGAGCAGGGGGTGTGGGCGCGTCGGTC
GGGCTGCAACCCCCCCTGCACCCCCCTCCCCGAGTTGCTGAGCACGGCCCGGCTTCGGGTGCGGGGCTCC
GTACGGGGCGTGGCGCGGGGCTCGCCGTGCCGGGCGGGGGGTGGCGGCAGGTGGGGGTGCCGGGCGGGGC
GGGGCCGCCTCGGGCCGGGGAGGGCTCGGGGGAGGGGCGCGGCGGCCCCCGGAGCGCCGGCGGCTGTCGA
GGCGCGGCGAGCCGCAGCCATTGCCTTTTATGGTAATCGTGCGAGAGGGCGCAGGGACTTCCTTTGTCCC
AAATCTGTGCGGAGCCGAAATCTGGGAGGCGCCGCCGCACCCCCTCTAGCGGGCGCGGGGCGAAGCGGTG
CGGCGCCGGCAGGAAGGAAATGGGCGGGGAGGGCCTTCGTGCGTCGCCGCGCCGCCGTCCCCTTCTCCCT
CTCCAGCCTCGGGGCTGTCCGCGGGGGGACGGCTGCCTTCGGGGGGGACGGGGCAGGGCGGGGTTCGGCT
TCTGGCGTGTGACCGGCGGCTCTAGAGCCTCTGCTAACCATGTTCATGCCTTCTTCTTTTTCCTACAGCT
CCTGGGCAACGTGCTGGTTATTGTGCTGTCTCATCATTTTGGCAAAGAATTCGGTACCGCGGGCCCAGCT
TGCCGCCACCATGGCGGCCGCAATGGTGAGCAAGGGCGAGGAGCTGTTCACCGGGGTGGTGCCCATCCTG
GTCGAGCTGGACGGCGACGTAAACGGCCACAAGTTCAGCGTGTCCGGCGAGGGCGAGGGCGATGCCACCT
ACGGCAAGCTGACCCTGAAGTTCATCTGCACCACCGGCAAGCTGCCCGTGCCCTGGCCCACCCTCGTGAC
CACCCTGTCCTGGGGCGTGCAGTGCTTCGCCCGCTACCCCGACCACATGAAGCAGCACGACTTCTTCAAG
TCCGCCATGCCCGAAGGCTACGTCCAGGAGCGCACCATCTTCTTCAAGGACGACGGCAACTACAAGACCC
GCGCCGAGGTGAAGTTCGAGGGCGACACCCTGGTGAACCGCATCGAGCTGAAGGGCATCGACTTCAAGGA
GGACGGCAACATCCTGGGGCACAAGCTGGAGTACAACTACTTTAGCGACAACGTCTATATCACCGCCGAC
AAGCAGAAGAACGGCATCAAGGCCAACTTCAAGATCCGCCACAACATCGAGGACGGCGGCGTGCAGCTCG
CCGACCACTACCAGCAGAACACCCCCATCGGCGACGGCCCCGTGCTGCTGCCCGACAACCACTACCTGAG
CACCCAGTCCAAGCTGAGCAAAGACCCCAACGAGAAGCGCGATCACATGGTCCTGCTGGAGTTCGTGACC
GCCGCCCGATATCAGCCCGTGGGAACTCATGAGATGGAGGAGGAGTTGGCCGAAGCTGTGGCCCTGCTCT
CCCAGCGGGGGCCTGACGCCCTGCTCACTGTGGCACTTCGAAAGCCCCCAGGTCAGCGCACGGATGAAGA
GCTGGACCTCATCTTTGAGGAGCTGCTGCACATCAAGGCTGTGGCCCACCTCTCCAACTCGGTGAAGCGA
GAATTAGCGGCTGTTCTGCTCTTTGAACCACACAGCAAGGCAGGGACCGTGTTGTTCAGCCAGGGGGACA
AGGGCACTTCGTGGTACATTATCTGGAAGGGATCTGTCAACGTGGTGACCCATGGCAAGGGGCTGGTCAC
CACCCTGCATGAGGGAGATGATTTTGGAGAGCTGGCTCTGGTGAATGATGCACCCGAAGCAGCCACCATC
ATCCTGCGAGAAGACAACTGTCATTTCCTGCGTGTGGACAAGCAGGACTTCAACCGTATCATCAAGGATG
TGGAGGCAAAGACCATGCGGCTGGAAGAACATGGCAAAGTGGTGCTGGTGCTGGAGAGAGCCTCTCAGGG
CGCCGGCCCTTCCCGACCCCCAACCCCAGGCAGGAACCGGTATACAGTGATGTCTGGCACCCCAGAGAAG
ATCCTAGAGCTTCTGTTGGAGGCCATGGGACCAGATTCCAGTGCTCATGACCCAACAGAGACATTCCTCA
GCGACTTCCTCCTGACCCACAGGGTCTTCATGCCCAGCGCCCAACTCTGCGCTGCCCTTCTGCACCACTT
CCATGTGGAGCCTGCGGGTGGCAGCGAGCAGGAGCGCAGCACCTACGTCTGCAACAAGAGGCAGCAGATC
TTGCGGCTGGTCAGCCAGTGGGTGGCCCTGTATGGCTCCATGCTCCACACTGACCCTGTGGCCACCAGCT
TCCTCCAGAAACTCTCAGACCTGGTGGGCAGGGACACCCGACTCAGCAACCTGCTGAGGGAGCAGTGGCC
AGAGAGGCGGCGATGCCACAGGTTGGAGAATGGCTGTGGGAATGCATCTCCTCAGATGAAGGCCCGGAAC
TTGCCTGTTTGGCTCCCCAACCAGGACGAGCCCCTTCCTGGCAGCAGCTGTGCCATCCAAGTTGGGGATA
AAGTCCCCTATGACATCTGCCGGCCAGACCACTCAGTGTTGACCCTGCAGCTGCCTGTGACAGCCTCCGT
GAGAGAGGTGATGGCAGCGTTGGCCCAGGAGGATGGCTGGACCAAGGGGCAGGTGCTGGTGAAGGTCAAT
TCTGCAGGTGATGCCATTGGCCTGCAGCCAGATGCCCGTGGTGTGGCCACATCTCTGGGGCTCAATGAGC
GTCTCTTTGTTGTCAACCCACAGGAAGCGCATGAGCTGATCCCACACCCTGACCAGCTGGGGCCCACTGT
GGGCTCTGCTGAGGGGCTGGACCTGGTGAGTGCCAAGGACCTGGCAGGCCAGCTGACGGACCACGACTGG
AGCCTCTTCAACAGTATCCACCAGGTGGAGCTGATCCACTATGTGCTGGGCCCCCAGCATCTGCGGGATG
TCACCACCGCCAACCTGGAGCGCTTCATGCGCCGCTTCAATGAGCTGCAGTACTGGGTGGCCACCGAGCT
GTGTCTCTGCCCCGTGCCCGGCCCCCGGGCCCAGCTGCTCAGGAAGTTCATTAAGCTGGCGGCCCACCTC
AAGGAGCAGAAGAATCTCAATTCCTTCTTTGCCGTCATGTTTGGCCTCAGCAACTCGGCCATCAGCCGCC
TAGCCCACACCTGGGAGCGGCTGCCCCACAAAGTCCGGAAGCTGTACTCCGCCCTCGAGAGGCTGCTGGA
TCCCTCATGGAACCACCGGGTATACCGACTGGCCCTCGCCAAGCTCTCCCCTCCTGTCATCCCCTTCATG
CCCCTTCTTGCAGCAGACATGGCCGCCATTCATGAGGGAAACCACACACTAGTGGAGAATCTCATCAACT
TTGAGAAGATGAGAATGATGGCCAGAGCCGCGCGGATGCTGCACCACTGCCGAAGCCACAACCCTGTGCC
TCTCTCACCACTCAGAAGCCGAGTTTCCCACCTCCACGAGGACAGCCAGGTGGCGAGGATTTCCACATGC
TCGGAGCAGTCCCTGAGCACCCGGAGTCCAGCCAGCACCTGGGCTTATGTCCAGCAGCTGAAGGTCATTG
ACAACCAGCGGGAACTCTCCCGCCTCTCCCGAGAGCTGGAGCCAGCTAGCGAGCTCATGGACGGCGGCGT
GCAGCTCGCCGACCACTACCAGCAGAACACCCCCATCGGCGACGGCCCCGTGCTGCTGCCCGACAACCAC
TACCTGAGCTACCAGTCCGCCCTGAGCAAAGACCCCAACGAGAAGCGCGATCACATGGTCCTGCTGGAGT
TCGTGACCGCCGCCGGGATCACTCTCGGCATGGACGAGCTGTACAAGGGTGGCAGCGGTGGCATGGTGAG
CAAGGGCGAGGAGCTGTTCACCGGGGTGGTGCCCATCCTGGTCGAGCTGGACGGCGACGTAAACGGCCAC
AAGTTCAGCGTGTCCGGCGAGGGCGAGGGCGATGCCACCTACGGCAAGCTGACCCTGAAGCTGATCTGCA
CCACCGGCAAGCTGCCCGTGCCCTGGCCCACCCTCGTGACCACCCTGGGCTACGGCCTGCAGTGCTTCGC
CCGCTACCCCGACCACATGAAGCAGCACGACTTCTTCAAGTCCGCCATGCCCGAAGGCTACGTCCAGGAG
CGCACCATCTTCTTCAAGGACGACGGCAACTACAAGACCCGCGCCGAGGTGAAGTTCGAGGGCGACACCC
TGGTGAACCGCATCGAGCTGAAGGGCATCGACTTCAAGGAGGACGGCAACATCCTGGGGCACAAGCTGGA
GTACAACTACAACAGCCACAACGTCTATATCACCGCCGACAAGCAGAAGAACGGCATCAAGGCCAACTTC
AAGATCCGCCACAACATCGAGCCGAATTTTGTCTTCCTGATCGGCGCCGCAGGAATACTCTTCGTATCTA
GCGAGCTCATGGACGGCGGCGTGCAGCTCGCCGACCACTACCAGCAGAACACCCCCATCGGCGACGGCCC
CGTGCTGCTGCCCGACAACCACTACCTGAGCTACCAGTCCGCCCTGAGCAAAGACCCCAACGAGAAGCGC
GATCACATGGTCCTGCTGGAGTTCGTGACCGCCGCCGGGATCACTCTCGGCATGGACGAGCTGTACAAGG
GTGGCAGCGGTGGCATGGTGAGCAAGGGCGAGGAGCTGTTCACCGGGGTGGTGCCCATCCTGGTCGAGCT
GGACGGCGACGTAAACGGCCACAAGTTCAGCGTGTCCGGCGAGGGCGAGGGCGATGCCACCTACGGCAAG
CTGACCCTGAAGCTGATCTGCACCACCGGCAAGCTGCCCGTGCCCTGGCCCACCCTCGTGACCACCCTGG
GCTACGGCCTGCAGTGCTTCGCCCGCTACCCCGACCACATGAAGCAGCACGACTTCTTCAAGTCCGCCAT
GCCCGAAGGCTACGTCCAGGAGCGCACCATCTTCTTCAAGGACGACGGCAACTACAAGACCCGCGCCGAG
GTGAAGTTCGAGGGCGACACCCTGGTGAACCGCATCGAGCTGAAGGGCATCGACTTCAAGGAGGACGGCA
ACATCCTGGGGCACAAGCTGGAGTACAACTACAACAGCCACAACGTCTATATCACCGCCGACAAGCAGAA
GAACGGCATCAAGGCCAACTTCAAGATCCGCCACAACATCGAGCCGAATTCCCTCGAGGTTAACGCGGCG
CGCCTCTAATCTAGGGGATCCACCGGAAGCCACCTGCATGCGGCCGCATGATCAGCTGGATGCATCGATC
ACGCGTACCGGTGCTCGAGGTACCGATGAATAGCTAAGGTCGAGGCCGCAGGTAAGTATCAAGGTTACAA
GACAGGTTTAAGGAGACCAATAGAAACTGGGCTTGTCGAGACAGAGAAGACTCTTGCGTTTCTGATAGGC
ACCTATTGGTCTTACTGACATCCACTTTGCCTTTCTCTCCACAGGTGTCGACAATCAACCTCTGGATTAC
AAAATTTGTGAAAGATTGACTGGTATTCTTAACTATGTTGCTCCTTTTACGCTATGTGGATACGCTGCTT
TAATGCCTTTGTATCATGCTATTGCTTCCCGTATGGCTTTCATTTTCTCCTCCTTGTATAAATCCTGGTT
GCTGTCTCTTTATGAGGAGTTGTGGCCCGTTGTCAGGCAACGTGGCGTGGTGTGCACTGTGTTTGCTGAC
GCAACCCCCACTGGTTGGGGCATTGCCACCACCTGTCAGCTCCTTTCCGGGACTTTCGCTTTCCCCCTCC
CTATTGCCACGGCGGAACTCATCGCCGCCTGCCTTGCCCGCTGCTGGACAGGGGCTCGGCTGTTGGGCAC
TGACAATTCCGTGGTGTTGTCGGGGAAGCTGACGTCCTTTCCATGGCTGCTCGCCTGTGTTGCCACCTGG
ATTCTGCGCGGGACGTCCTTCTGCTACGTCCCTTCGGCCCTCAATCCAGCGGACCTTCCTTCCCGCGGCC
TGCTGCCGGCTCTGCGGCCTCTTCCGCGTCTTCGCCTTCGCCCTCAGACGAGTCGGATCTCCCTTTGGGC
CGCCTCCCCGCCTGGAATTCGAGCTCGGTACGATCAGCCTCGACTGTGCCTTCTAGTTGCCAGCCATCTG
TTGTTTGCCCCTCCCCCGTGCCTTCCTTGACCCTGGAAGGTGCCACTCCCACTGTCCTTTCCTAATAAAA
TGAGGAAATTGCATCGCATTGTCTGAGTAGGTGTCATTCTATTCTGGGGGGTGGGGTGGGGCAGGACAGC
AAGGGGGAGGATTGGGAAGACAATAGCCCAGCTTTTGTTCCCTTTAGTGAGGGTTAATTGCGCGCTTGGC
GTAATCATGGTCATAGCTGTTTCCTGTGTGAAATTGTTATCCGCTAATTCACTCCTCAGGTGCAGGCTGC
CTATCAGAAGGTGGTGGCTGGTGTGGCCAATGCCCTGGCTCACAAATACCACTGAGATCTTTTTCCCTCT
GCCAAAAATTATGGGGACATCATGAAGCCCCTTGAGCATCTGACTTCTGGCTAATAAAGGAAATTTATTT
TCATTGCAATAGTGTGTTGGAATTTTTTGTGTCTCTCACTCGGAAGGACATATGGGAGGGCAAATCATTT
AAAACATCAGAATGAGTATTTGGTTTAGAGTTTGGCAACATATGCCCATATGCTGGCTGCCATGAACAAA
GGTTGGCTATAAAGAGGTCATCAGTATATGAAACAGCCCCCTGCTGTCCATTCCTTATTCCATAGAAAAG
CCTTGACTTGAGGTTAGATTTTTTTTATATTTTGTTTTGTGTTATTTTTTTCTTTAACATCCCTAAAATT
TTCCTTACATGTTTTACTAGCCAGATTTTTCCTCCTCTCCTGACTACTCCCAGTCATAGCTGTCCCTCTT
CTCTTATGGAGATCCCTCGACCTGCAGCCCAAGCTTGGCGTAATCATGGTCATAGCTGTTTCCTGTGTGA
AATTGTTATCCGCTCACAATTCCACACAACATACGAGCCGGAAGCATAAAGTGTAAAGCCTGGGGTGCCT
AATGAGTGAGCTAACTCACATTAATTGCGTTGCGCTCACTGCCCGCTTTCCAGTCGGGAAACCTGTCGTG
CCAGCGGATCCGCATCTCAATTAGTCAGCAACCATAGTCCCGCCCCTAACTCCGCCCATCCCGCCCCTAA
CTCCGCCCAGTTCCGCCCATTCTCCGCCCCATGGCTGACTAATTTTTTTTATTTATGCAGAGGCCGAGGC
CGCCTCGGCCTCTGAGCTATTCCAGAAGTAGTGAGGAGGCTTTTTTGGAGGCCTAGGCTTTTGCAAAAAG
CTAACTTGTTTATTGCAGCTTATAATGGTTACAAATAAAGCAATAGCATCACAAATTTCACAAATAAAGC
ATTTTTTTCACTGCATTCTAGTTGTGGTTTGTCCAAACTCATCAATGTATCTTATCATGTCTGGATCCGC
TGCATTAATGAATCGGCCAACGCGCGGGGAGAGGCGGTTTGCGTATTGGGCGCTCTTCCGCTTCCTCGCT
CACTGACTCGCTGCGCTCGGTCGTTCGGCTGCGGCGAGCGGTATCAGCTCACTCAAAGGCGGTAATACGG
TTATCCACAGAATCAGGGGATAACGCAGGAAAGAACATGTGAGCAAAAGGCCAGCAAAAGGCCAGGAACC
GTAAAAAGGCCGCGTTGCTGGCGTTTTTCCATAGGCTCCGCCCCCCTGACGAGCATCACAAAAATCGACG
CTCAAGTCAGAGGTGGCGAAACCCGACAGGACTATAAAGATACCAGGCGTTTCCCCCTGGAAGCTCCCTC
GTGCGCTCTCCTGTTCCGACCCTGCCGCTTACCGGATACCTGTCCGCCTTTCTCCCTTCGGGAAGCGTGG
CGCTTTCTCATAGCTCACGCTGTAGGTATCTCAGTTCGGTGTAGGTCGTTCGCTCCAAGCTGGGCTGTGT
GCACGAACCCCCCGTTCAGCCCGACCGCTGCGCCTTATCCGGTAACTATCGTCTTGAGTCCAACCCGGTA
AGACACGACTTATCGCCACTGGCAGCAGCCACTGGTAACAGGATTAGCAGAGCGAGGTATGTAGGCGGTG
CTACAGAGTTCTTGAAGTGGTGGCCTAACTACGGCTACACTAGAAGAACAGTATTTGGTATCTGCGCTCT
GCTGAAGCCAGTTACCTTCGGAAAAAGAGTTGGTAGCTCTTGATCCGGCAAACAAACCACCGCTGGTAGC
GGTGGTTTTTTTGTTTGCAAGCAGCAGATTACGCGCAGAAAAAAAGGATCTCAAGAAGATCCTTTGATCT
TTTCTACGGGGTCTGACGCTCAGTGGAACGAAAACTCACGTTAAGGGATTTTGGTCATGAGATTATCAAA
AAGGATCTTCACCTAGATCCTTTTAAATTAAAAATGAAGTTTTAAATCAATCTAAAGTATATATGAGTAA
ACTTGGTCTGACAGTTACCAATGCTTAATCAGTGAGGCACCTATCTCAGCGATCTGTCTATTTCGTTCAT
CCATAGTTGCCTGACTCCCCGTCGTGTAGATAACTACGATACGGGAGGGCTTACCATCTGGCCCCAGTGC
TGCAATGATACCGCGAGACCCACGCTCACCGGCTCCAGATTTATCAGCAATAAACCAGCCAGCCGGAAGG
GCCGAGCGCAGAAGTGGTCCTGCAACTTTATCCGCCTCCATCCAGTCTATTAATTGTTGCCGGGAAGCTA
GAGTAAGTAGTTCGCCAGTTAATAGTTTGCGCAACGTTGTTGCCATTGCTACAGGCATCGTGGTGTCACG
CTCGTCGTTTGGTATGGCTTCATTCAGCTCCGGTTCCCAACGATCAAGGCGAGTTACATGATCCCCCATG
TTGTGCAAAAAAGCGGTTAGCTCCTTCGGTCCTCCGATCGTTGTCAGAAGTAAGTTGGCCGCAGTGTTAT
CACTCATGGTTATGGCAGCACTGCATAATTCTCTTACTGTCATGCCATCCGTAAGATGCTTTTCTGTGAC
TGGTGAGTACTCAACCAAGTCATTCTGAGAATAGTGTATGCGGCGACCGAGTTGCTCTTGCCCGGCGTCA
ATACGGGATAATACCGCGCCACATAGCAGAACTTTAAAAGTGCTCATCATTGGAAAACGTTCTTCGGGGC
GAAAACTCTCAAGGATCTTACCGCTGTTGAGATCCAGTTCGATGTAACCCACTCGTGCACCCAACTGATC
TTCAGCATCTTTTACTTTCACCAGCGTTTCTGGGTGAGCAAAAACAGGAAGGCAAAATGCCGCAAAAAAG
GGAATAAGGGCGACACGGAAATGTTGAATACTCATACTCTTCCTTTTTCAATATTATTGAAGCATTTATC
AGGGTTATTGTCTCATGAGCGGATACATATTTGAATGTATTTAGAAAAATAAACAAATAGGGGTTCCGCG
CACATTTCCCCGAAAAGTGCCACCTG
